Addgene plasmid #127743: pDSM-f3-Peno2-ACDH-Ttal1
Purpose: Yeast pathway position 7. ACDH transcription unit with the ENO2 promoter and TAL1 terminator.
Depositing lab: Christopher Voigt. Depositing organization: Massachusetts Institute of Technology. Publication: Iterative algorithm-guided design of massive strain libraries, applied to itaconic acid production in yeast. Young EM, Zhao Z, Gielesen BEM, Wu L, Benjamin Gordon D, Roubos JA, Voigt CA. Metab Eng. 2018 Jul;48:33-43. doi: 10.1016/j.ymben.2018.05.002. Epub 2018 May 9. PubMed 29753070.
Backbone
  Vector backbone: pDSM-f3
  Vector type: Yeast Expression, Synthetic Biology
Growth in bacteria
  Bacterial resistance: Kanamycin, 50 μg/mL
  Growth temperature: 37°C
  Growth strain: DH5alpha
  Copy number: High Copy
Gene/Insert
  Gene/Insert name: acetylating acetaldehyde dehydrogenase (alt name: ACDH)
  Species: Synthetic; L. innocua
  Insert size (bp): 1426
  GenBank ID: MH366500
  Promoter: Peno2
  Cloning method: Restriction Enzyme; 5′ cloning site BsaI (destroyed during cloning); 3′ cloning site BsaI (destroyed during cloning)
  Sequencing primers: 5′ GAAACCTTCGAATCCAGCCAGC; 3′ ACTTAGTATGGTCTGTTGGAAAGG
Terms and licenses: Academic/Nonprofit Terms; Industry Terms: Not Available to Industry
Depositor comments: ACDH transcription unit with pathway position 7 homology arms, compatible with 5' position 6 and 3' ChrXV (3int) homology arm. Sequencing primers are also the primers for amplifying DNA for integration into the S. cerevisiae genome.
How to cite: pDSM-f3-Peno2-ACDH-Ttal1 was a gift from Christopher Voigt (Addgene plasmid # 127743 ; http://n2t.net/addgene:127743 ; RRID:Addgene_127743)
