[The description below was written by a language model from this plasmid's Addgene catalogue record and pLannotate feature annotations shown in this document.]
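Description:
pDSM-f3-Peno2-ACDH-Ttal1 is a 5,165-nt E. coli-propagated part plasmid from a modular yeast pathway-assembly system. It carries a single transcription unit intended for integration into the Saccharomyces cerevisiae genome rather than for episomal maintenance. The feature table shows no yeast origin or yeast auxotrophic marker. It shows only a high-copy ColE1/pUC-type origin and a kanamycin resistance gene (aph(3')-Ia) preceded by a fragment of the AmpR promoter, alongside rrnB terminator and 5S rRNA fragments that are backbone remnants.

The payload is a synthetic coding sequence for acetylating acetaldehyde dehydrogenase (ACDH), with Listeria innocua listed as the source species. It is placed under the yeast ENO2 promoter and followed by the TAL1 terminator. It was assembled into the pDSM-f3 backbone through BsaI sites that were destroyed during cloning, consistent with Golden Gate-style construction. The annotation software did not label the ACDH open reading frame, which presumably lies in the unannotated stretch in the first half of the record. The fragments of yeast genes it did detect on either side (SPC97, YHX3, BUD8) may be matches to yeast genomic sequence carried along with the promoter and terminator regions. Two minimal FRT sites in opposite orientation bracket this region, but the record does not explain their role.

According to the depositor, the unit occupies pathway position 7. Its homology arms connect on the 5' side to the position 6 unit and on the 3' side to a chromosome XV integration arm. The cassette is PCR-amplified from the plasmid and combined with neighbouring units by in vivo recombination, a scheme used to build large combinatorial strain libraries for itaconic acid production in yeast.
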