Features (pLannotate 1.2.2; 13 found; start..end, strand, type, name):
     42..82      +  terminator     rrnB T1 terminator (fragment): transcription terminator T1 from the E. coli rrnB gene
    126..159     +  protein_bind   FRT (minimal): supports FLP-mediated excision but not integration (Turan and Bode, 2011) FLP recombinase from the Saccharomyces cerevisiae 2μ plasmid
    225..299     +  CDS            SPC97 (fragment): SPC97_YEAST - Experimental evidence at protein level: Swiss-Prot protein existence level 1. Involved in microtubule organization by the microtubule organizing center, the spindle pole body (SPB). Probably part of the microtubule attachment site at the SPB. From Saccharomyces cerevisiae (strain ATCC 204508 / S288c) (Baker's yeast).
    314..649     -  CDS            YHX3_YEAST: Experimental evidence at protein level: Swiss-Prot protein existence level 1. From Saccharomyces cerevisiae (strain ATCC 204508 / S288c) (Baker's yeast).
   2423..2545    -  CDS            BUD8 (fragment): BUD8_YEAST - Experimental evidence at protein level: Swiss-Prot protein existence level 1. May be involved in positioning the distal bud pole signal. From Saccharomyces cerevisiae (strain ATCC 204508 / S288c) (Baker's yeast).
   2598..2631    -  protein_bind   FRT (minimal): supports FLP-mediated excision but not integration (Turan and Bode, 2011) FLP recombinase from the Saccharomyces cerevisiae 2μ plasmid
   3101..3120    +  CDS            lacZα (fragment): LacZα fragment of β-galactosidase; lacZ fragment
   3145..3162    -  terminator     rrnB T2 terminator (fragment): transcription terminator T2 from the E. coli rrnB gene
   3387..3975    -  rep_origin     ori: high-copy-number ColE1/pMB1/pBR322/pUC origin of replication
   4097..4906    -  CDS            KanR: aminoglycoside phosphotransferase; aph(3')-Ia; confers resistance to kanamycin in bacteria or G418 (Geneticin®) in eukaryotes
   4909..5005    -  promoter       AmpR promoter (fragment): bla
   5035..5059    -  CDS            KanR (fragment): aminoglycoside phosphotransferase; aph(3')-Ia; confers resistance to kanamycin in bacteria or G418 (Geneticin®) in eukaryotes
   5088..38      +  ncRNA          5S rRNA (across the origin): Accession: RF00001 - 5S ribosomal RNA
>Addgene plasmid #127743 | pDSM-f3-Peno2-ACDH-Ttal1 | addgene full sequence | sequence record 254145 | Addgene NGS Result
TGTGGGGACTCCCCATGCGAGAGTAGGGAACTGCCAGGCATCAAATAAAACGAAAGGCTCAGTCGAAAGA
CTGGGCCTTTCGCCCGGGCTAATTAGGGGGTGTCGCCCTTATTCGACTCTATAGTGAAGTTCCTATTCTC
TAGAAAGTATAGGAACTTCTGAAGTGGGGAAACCTTCGAATCCAGCCAGCATGTCGACACCCACAAGATG
TAGTGCACGTGCGTGTCGACGCTGCGGGTATAGAAAGGGTTCTTTACTCTATAGTACCTCCTCGCTCAGC
ATCTGCTTCTTCCCAAAGATGAACGCGGCGTTATGTCACTAACGACGTGCACCAACTTGCGGAAAGTGGA
ATCCCGTTCCAAAACTGGCATCCACTAATTGATACATCTACACACCGCACGCCTTTTTTCTGAAGCCCAC
TTTCGTGGACTTTGCCATATGCAAAATTCATGAAGTGTGATACCAAGTCAGCATACACCTCACTAGGGTA
GTTTCTTTGGTTGTATTGATCATTTGGTTCATCGTGGTTCATTAATTTTTTTTCTCCATTGCTTTCTGGC
TTTGATCTTACTATCATTTGGATTTTTGTCGAAGGTTGTAGAATTGTATGTGACAAGTGGCACCAAGCAT
ATATAAAAAAAAAAAGCATTATCTTCCTACCAGAGTTGATTGTTAAAAACGTATTTATAGCAAACGCAAT
TGTAATTAATTCTTATTTTGTATCTTTTCTTCCCTTGTCTCAATCTTTTATTTTTATTTTATTTTTCTTT
TCTTAGTTTCTTTCATAACACCAAGCAACTAATACTATAACATACAATAATAATGGAATCTTTGGAATTG
GAACAATTAGTCAAGAAGGTTTTGTTGGAAAAATTGGCTGAACAAAAGGAAGTTCCAACCAAGACCACCA
CCCAAGGTGCCAAGTCCGGTGTTTTCGACACCGTCGATGAAGCTGTCCAAGCTGCTGTCATTGCTCAAAA
CTGTTACAAGGAAAAATCTTTGGAAGAAAGAAGAAACGTTGTCAAGGCCATCAGAGAAGCTTTGTACCCA
GAAATCGAAACCATTGCCACCAGAGCTGTTGCTGAAACCGGTATGGGTAATGTCACTGACAAGATCTTGA
AGAACACTTTGGCCATCGAAAAGACCCCAGGTGTTGAAGATTTGTACACTGAAGTTGCCACTGGTGACAA
CGGTATGACTTTGTACGAATTGTCTCCATACGGTGTCATCGGTGCTGTTGCCCCATCTACCAACCCAACT
GAAACTTTGATCTGTAACTCCATTGGTATGTTGGCTGCTGGTAATGCTGTTTTCTACTCTCCTCACCCAG
GTGCCAAGAACATCTCTTTATGGTTAATCGAAAAATTGAACACCATTGTCCGTGACTCTTGTGGTATCGA
CAACTTGATTGTCACTGTTGCCAAGCCTTCCATCCAAGCTGCTCAAGAAATGATGAACCATCCAAAGGTC
CCATTGTTGGTTATCACTGGTGGTCCAGGTGTTGTCTTGCAAGCTATGCAATCTGGTAAGAAGGTCATTG
GTGCTGGTGCTGGTAACCCACCATCTATCGTCGATGAAACTGCTAACATTGAAAAGGCTGCCGCTGATAT
CGTTGACGGTGCTTCTTTCGACCACAACATCCTATGTATTGCTGAAAAATCCGTTGTTGCCGTTGACTCC
ATTGCTGATTTCTTATTATTCCAAATGGAAAAGAACGGTGCTTTGCACGTTACCAACCCATCTGATATCC
AAAAATTGGAAAAGGTTGCTGTCACTGACAAGGGTGTCACCAACAAGAAATTGGTTGGTAAGTCTGCTAC
TGAAATCTTGAAGGAAGCTGGTATTGCTTGTGACTTCACTCCAAGATTAATCATTGTCGAAACTGAAAAG
TCCCACCCATTTGCCACCGTTGAATTGTTGATGCCAATTGTCCCAGTTGTCAGAGTTCCAGACTTCGATG
AAGCTTTGGAAGTTGCCATCGAATTGGAACAAGGTTTGCACCACACTGCTACCATGCACTCTCAAAACAT
CTCCAGATTGAACAAGGCTGCTAGAGACATGCAAACTTCCATCTTTGTCAAGAACGGTCCATCTTTCGCT
GGTTTAGGTTTCAGAGGTGAAGGTTCCACTACTTTCACCATTGCTACCCCAACTGGTGAAGGTACCACCA
CCGCTAGACATTTCGCTAGAAGAAGAAGATGTGTTTTGACTGATGGTTTCTCCATACGTTAAAGGAAGTA
TCTCGGAAATATTAATTTAGGCCATGTCCTTATGCACGTTTCTTTTGATACTTACGGGTACATGTACACA
AGTATATCTATATATATAAATTAATGAAAATCCCCTATTTATATATATGACTTTAACGAGACAGAACAGT
TTTTTATTTTTTATCCTATTTGATGAATGATACAGTTTCTTATTCACGTGTTATACCCACACCAAATCCA
ATAGCAATACCGGCCATCACAATCACTGTTTCGGCAGCCCCTAAGATCAGACAAAACATCCGGAACCACC
TTAAATCAACGTCCCTCAGAAAGCCTGTATGCGAAGCCACAATCCTTTCCAACAGACCATACTAAGTAAA
ATGAAGTGAAGTTCCTATACTTTCTAGAGAATAGGAACTTCTATAGTGAGTCGAATAAGGGCGACACAAA
ATTTATTCTAAATGCATAATAAATACTGATAACATCTTATAGTTTGTATTATATTTTGTATTATCGTTGA
CATGTATAATTTTGATATCAAAAACTGATTTTCCCTTTATTATTTTCGAGATTTATTTTCTTAATTCTCT
TTAACAAACTAGAAATATTGTATATACAAAAAATCATAAATAATAGATGAATAGTTTAATTATAGGTGTT
CATCAATCGAAAAAGCAACGTATCTTATTTAAAGTGCGTTGCTTTTTTCTCATTTATAAGGTTAAATAAT
TCTCATATATCAAGCAAAGTGACAGGCGCCCTTAAATATTCTGACAAATGCTCTTTCCCTAAACTCCCCC
CATAAAAAAACCCGCCGAAGCGGGTTTTTACGTTATTTGCGGATTAACGATTACTCGTTATCAGAACCGC
CCAGGGGGCCCGAGCTTAAGACTGGCCGTCGTTTTACAACACAGAAAGAGTTTGTAGAAACGCAAAAAGG
CCATCCGTCAGGGGCCTTCTGCTTAGTTTGATGCCTGGCAGTTCCCTACTCTCGCCTTCCGCTTCCTCGC
TCACTGACTCGCTGCGCTCGGTCGTTCGGCTGCGGCGAGCGGTATCAGCTCACTCAAAGGCGGTAATACG
GTTATCCACAGAATCAGGGGATAACGCAGGAAAGAACATGTGAGCAAAAGGCCAGCAAAAGGCCAGGAAC
CGTAAAAAGGCCGCGTTGCTGGCGTTTTTCCATAGGCTCCGCCCCCCTGACGAGCATCACAAAAATCGAC
GCTCAAGTCAGAGGTGGCGAAACCCGACAGGACTATAAAGATACCAGGCGTTTCCCCCTGGAAGCTCCCT
CGTGCGCTCTCCTGTTCCGACCCTGCCGCTTACCGGATACCTGTCCGCCTTTCTCCCTTCGGGAAGCGTG
GCGCTTTCTCATAGCTCACGCTGTAGGTATCTCAGTTCGGTGTAGGTCGTTCGCTCCAAGCTGGGCTGTG
TGCACGAACCCCCCGTTCAGCCCGACCGCTGCGCCTTATCCGGTAACTATCGTCTTGAGTCCAACCCGGT
AAGACACGACTTATCGCCACTGGCAGCAGCCACTGGTAACAGGATTAGCAGAGCGAGGTATGTAGGCGGT
GCTACAGAGTTCTTGAAGTGGTGGGCTAACTACGGCTACACTAGAAGAACAGTATTTGGTATCTGCGCTC
TGCTGAAGCCAGTTACCTTCGGAAAAAGAGTTGGTAGCTCTTGATCCGGCAAACAAACCACCGCTGGTAG
CGGTGGTTTTTTTGTTTGCAAGCAGCAGATTACGCGCAGAAAAAAAGGATCTCAAGAAGATCCTTTGATC
TTTTCTACGGGGTCTGACGCTCAGTGGAACGACGCGCGCGTAACTCACGTTAAGGGATTTTGGTCATGAG
CTTGCGCCGTCCCGTCAAGTCAGCGTAATGCTCTGCTTAGAAAAACTCATCGAGCATCAAATGAAATTGC
AATTTATTCATATCAGGATTATCAATACCATATTTTTGAAAAAGCCGTTTCTGTAATGAAGGAGAAAACT
CACCGAGGCAGTTCCATAGGATGGCAAGATCCTGGTATCGGTCTGCGATTCCGACTCGTCCAACATCAAT
ACAACCTATTAATTTCCCCTCGTCAAAAATAAGGTTATCAAGTGAGAAATCACCATGAGTGACGACTGAA
TCCGGTGAGAATGGCAAAAGTTTATGCATTTCTTTCCAGACTTGTTCAACAGGCCAGCCATTACGCTCGT
CATCAAAATCACTCGCATCAACCAAACCGTTATTCATTCGTGATTGCGCCTGAGCGAGGCGAAATACGCG
ATCGCTGTTAAAAGGACAATTACAAACAGGAATCGAGTGCAACCGGCGCAGGAACACTGCCAGCGCATCA
ACAATATTTTCACCTGAATCAGGATATTCTTCTAATACCTGGAACGCTGTTTTTCCGGGGATCGCAGTGG
TGAGTAACCATGCATCATCAGGAGTACGGATAAAATGCTTGATGGTCGGAAGTGGCATAAATTCCGTCAG
CCAGTTTAGTCTGACCATCTCATCTGTAACATCATTGGCAACGCTACCTTTGCCATGTTTCAGAAACAAC
TCTGGCGCATCGGGCTTCCCATACAAGCGATAGATTGTCGCACCTGATTGCCCGACATTATCGCGAGCCC
ATTTATACCCATATAAATCAGCATCCATGTTGGAATTTAATCGCGGCCTCGACGTTTCCCGTTGAATATG
GCTCATATTCTTCCTTTTTCAATATTATTGAAGCATTTATCAGGGTTATTGTCTCATGAGCGGATACATA
TTTGAATGTATTTAGAAAAATAAACAAATAGGGGTCAGTGTTACAACCAATTAACCAATTCTGAACATTA
TCGCGAGCCCATTTATACCTGAATATGGCTCATAACACCCCTTGTTTGCCTGGCGGCAGTAGCGCGGTGG
TCCCACCTGACCCCATGCCGAACTCAGAAGTGAAACGCCGTAGCGCCGATGGTAG
